>Addgene plasmid #46695 | pcDNA3.2 mir-1-1 reporter mir30-wt | depositor full sequence | sequence record 117402 | pcDNA3.2 mir-1-1 reporter mir30-wt sequence 5992 bps
GACGGATCGGGAGATCTCCCGATCCCCTATGGTCGACTCTCAGTACAATCTGCTCTGATGCCGCATAGTT
AAGCCAGTATCTGCTCCCTGCTTGTGTGTTGGAGGTCGCTGAGTAGTGCGCGAGCAAAATTTAAGCTACA
ACAAGGCAAGGCTTGACCGACAATTGCATGAAGAATCTGCTTAGGGTTAGGCGTTTTGCGCTGCTTCGCG
ATGTACGGGCCAGATATACGCGTTGACATTGATTATTGACTAGTTATTAATAGTAATCAATTACGGGGTC
ATTAGTTCATAGCCCATATATGGAGTTCCGCGTTACATAACTTACGGTAAATGGCCCGCCTGGCTGACCG
CCCAACGACCCCCGCCCATTGACGTCAATAATGACGTATGTTCCCATAGTAACGCCAATAGGGACTTTCC
ATTGACGTCAATGGGTGGACTATTTACGGTAAACTGCCCACTTGGCAGTACATCAAGTGTATCATATGCC
AAGTACGCCCCCTATTGACGTCAATGACGGTAAATGGCCCGCCTGGCATTATGCCCAGTACATGACCTTA
TGGGACTTTCCTACTTGGCAGTACATCTACGTATTAGTCATCGCTATTACCATGGTGATGCGGTTTTGGC
AGTACATCAATGGGCGTGGATAGCGGTTTGACTCACGGGGATTTCCAAGTCTCCACCCCATTGACGTCAA
TGGGAGTTTGTTTTGGCACCAAAATCAACGGGACTTTCCAAAATGTCGTAACAACTCCGCCCCATTGACG
CAAATGGGCGGTAGGCGTGTACGGTGGGAGGTCTATATAAGCAGAGCTCTCTGGCTAACTAGAGAACCCA
CTGCTTACTGGCTTATCGAAATTAATACGACTCACTATAGGGAGACCCAAGCTGGCTAGTTAAGCTATCA
ACAAGTTTGTACAAAAAAGCAGGCTGGTTAACCCAACAGAAGGCTAAAGAAGGTATATTGCTGTTGACAG
TGAGCGACTGTAAACATCCTCGACTGGAAGCTGTGAAGCCACAGATGGGCTTTCAGTCGGATGTTTGCAG
CTGCCTACTGCCTCGGACTTCAAGGGGCTACTTTAGGAGCAATTATCTTGTTTACCCCAGCTTTCTTGTA
CAAAGTGGTTGATCTAGAGGGCCCGCAGTGGGGTCAGCTTCTACCGGGGCGGCGTCCCGGGGTCTTGGAA
CTGCATGCAGACTGCCTGCTTGGGAAACATACTTCTTTATATGCCCATATGGACCTGCTAAGCTATGGAA
TGTAAAGAAGTATGTATCTCAGGCCGGGACCTCTCTCGCCGCACTGAGGGGCACTCCACACCACGGGGGC
CGCCGCGGCCGACAGCCAGCCAGGCGGCTGTGGTGGGGGTGAGGCTGGGGCGGCAGGCTGCCTGGGCGTT
GGTGGACGGTCGTGTCCCCGCCAGCATTGTTCTGTCACTTTGCCTGTGTCAGCAGGTGGAAGTGCTCACC
AGACATTCGAAGGTAAGCCTATCCCTAACCCTCTCCTCGGTCTCGATTCTACGCGTACCGGTTAGTAATG
AGTTTAAACGGGGGAGGCTAACTGAAACACGGAAGGAGACAATACCGGAAGGAACCCGCGCTATGACGGC
AATAAAAAGACAGAATAAAACGCACGGGTGTTGGGTCGTTTGTTCATAAACGCGGGGTTCGGTCCCAGGG
CTGGCACTCTGTCGATACCCCACCGAGACCCCATTGGGGCCAATACGCCCGCGTTTCTTCCTTTTCCCCA
CCCCACCCCCCAAGTTCGGGTGAAGGCCCAGGGCTCGCAGCCAACGTCGGGGCGGCAGGCCCTGCCATAG
CAGATCTGCGCAGCTGGGGCTCTAGGGGGTATCCCC
[124 nt withheld, positions 1857-1980]
C
[32 nt withheld, positions 1982-2013]
CA
[57 nt withheld, positions 2016-2072]
A
[49 nt withheld, positions 2074-2122]
CCTTTGACGTTGGAGTCCACGTTCTTT
[37 nt withheld, positions 2150-2186]
ACCCTATCTCGGTCTATTCTTTTGATTTATAAGGGATTTTGGGGATTTCGGCCTATTGGTTAAAAAATGA
GCTGATTTAACAAAAATTTAACGCGAATTAATTCTGTGGAATGTGTGTCAGTTAGGGTGTGGAAAGTCCC
CAGGCTCCCCAGCAGGCAGAAGTATGCAAAGCATGCATCTCAATTAGTCAGCAACCAGGTGTGGAAAGTC
CCCAGGCTCCCCAGCAGGCAGAAGTATGCAAAGCATGCATCTCAATTAGTCAGCAACCATAGTCCCGCCC
CTAACTCCGCCCATCCCGCCCCTAACTCCGCCCAGTTCCGCCCATTCTCCGCCCCATGGCTGACTAATTT
TTTTTATTTATGCAGAGGCCGAGGCCGCCTCTGCCTCTGAGCTATTCCAGAAGTAGTGAGGAGGCTTTTT
TGGAGGCCTAGGCTTTTGCAAAAAGCTCCCGGGAGCTTGTATATCCATTTTCGGATCTGATCAAGAGACA
GGATGAGGATCGTTTCGCATGATTGAACAAGATGGATTGCACGCAGGTTCTCCGGCCGCTTGGGTGGAGA
GGCTATTCGGCTATGACTGGGCACAACAGACAATCGGCTGCTCTGATGCCGCCGTGTTCCGGCTGTCAGC
GCAGGGGCGCCCGGTTCTTTTTGTCAAGACCGACCTGTCCGGTGCCCTGAATGAACTGCAGGACGAGGCA
GCGCGGCTATCGTGGCTGGCCACGACGGGCGTTCCTTGCGCAGCTGTGCTCGACGTTGTCACTGAAGCGG
GAAGGGACTGGCTGCTATTGGGCGAAGTGCCGGGGCAGGATCTCCTGTCATCTCACCTTGCTCCTGCCGA
GAAAGTATCCATCATGGCTGATGCAATGCGGCGGCTGCATACGCTTGATCCGGCTACCTGCCCATTCGAC
CACCAAGCGAAACATCGCATCGAGCGAGCACGTACTCGGATGGAAGCCGGTCTTGTCGATCAGGATGATC
TGGACGAAGAGCATCAGGGGCTCGCGCCAGCCGAACTGTTCGCCAGGCTCAAGGCGCGCATGCCCGACGG
CGAGGATCTCGTCGTGACCCATGGCGATGCCTGCTTGCCGAATATCATGGTGGAAAATGGCCGCTTTTCT
GGATTCATCGACTGTGGCCGGCTGGGTGTGGCGGACCGCTATCAGGACATAGCGTTGGCTACCCGTGATA
TTGCTGAAGAGCTTGGCGGCGAATGGGCTGACCGCTTCCTCGTGCTTTACGGTATCGCCGCTCCCGATTC
GCAGCGCATCGCCTTCTATCGCCTTCTTGACGAGTTCTTCTGAGCGGGACTCTGGGGTTCGCGAAATGAC
CGACCAAGCGACGCCCAACCTGCCATCACGAGATTTCGATTCCACCGCCGCCTTCTATGAAAGGTTGGGC
TTCGGAATCGTTTTCCGGGACGCCGGCTGGATGATCCTCCAGCGCGGGGATCTCATGCTGGAGTTCTTCG
CCCACCCCAACTTGTTTATTGCAGCTTATAATGGTTACAAATAAAGCAATAGCATCACAAATTTCACAAA
TAAAGCATTTTTTTCACTGCATTCTAGTTGTGGTTTGTCCAAACTCATCAATGTATCTTATCATGTCTGT
ATACCGTCGACCTCTAGCTAGAGCTTGGCGTAATCATGGTCATAGCTGTTTCCTGTGTGAAATTGTTATC
CGCTCACAATTCCACACAACATACGAGCCGGAAGCATAAAGTGTAAAGCCTGGGGTGCCTAATGAGTGAG
CTAACTCACATTAATTGCGTTGCGCTCACTGCCCGCTTTCCAGTCGGGAAACCTGTCGTGCCAGCTGCAT
TAATGAATCGGCCAACGCGCGGGGAGAGGCGGTTTGCGTATTGGGCGCTCTTCCGCTTCCTCGCTCACTG
ACTCGCTGCGCTCGGTCGTTCGGCTGCGGCGAGCGGTATCAGCTCACTCAAAGGCGGTAATACGGTTATC
CACAGAATCAGGGGATAACGCAGGAAAGAACATGTGAGCAAAAGGCCAGCAAAAGGCCAGGAACCGTAAA
AAGGCCGCGTTGCTGGCGTTTTTCCATAGGCTCCGCCCCCCTGACGAGCATCACAAAAATCGACGCTCAA
GTCAGAGGTGGCGAAACCCGACAGGACTATAAAGATACCAGGCGTTTCCCCCTGGAAGCTCCCTCGTGCG
CTCTCCTGTTCCGACCCTGCCGCTTACCGGATACCTGTCCGCCTTTCTCCCTTCGGGAAGCGTGGCGCTT
TCTCAATGCTCACGCTGTAGGTATCTCAGTTCGGTGTAGGTCGTTCGCTCCAAGCTGGGCTGTGTGCACG
AACCCCCCGTTCAGCCCGACCGCTGCGCCTTATCCGGTAACTATCGTCTTGAGTCCAACCCGGTAAGACA
CGACTTATCGCCACTGGCAGCAGCCACTGGTAACAGGATTAGCAGAGCGAGGTATGTAGGCGGTGCTACA
GAGTTCTTGAAGTGGTGGCCTAACTACGGCTACACTAGAAGGACAGTATTTGGTATCTGCGCTCTGCTGA
AGCCAGTTACCTTCGGAAAAAGAGTTGGTAGCTCTTGATCCGGCAAACAAACCACCGCTGGTAGCGGTGG
TTTTTTTGTTTGCAAGCAGCAGATTACGCGCAGAAAAAAAGGATCTCAAGAAGATCCTTTGATCTTTTCT
ACGGGGTCTGACGCTCAGTGGAACGAAAACTCACGTTAAGGGATTTTGGTCATGAGATTATCAAAAAGGA
TCTTCACCTAGATCCTTTTAAATTAAAAATGAAGTTTTAAATCAATCTAAAGTATATATGAGTAAACTTG
GTCTGACAGTTACCAATGCTTAATCAGTGAGGCACCTATCTCAGCGATCTGTCTATTTCGTTCATCCATA
GTTGCCTGACTCCCCGTCGTGTAGATAACTACGATACGGGAGGGCTTACCATCTGGCCCCAGTGCTGCAA
TGATACCGCGAGACCCACGCTCACCGGCTCCAGATTTATCAGCAATAAACCAGCCAGCCGGAAGGGCCGA
GCGCAGAAGTGGTCCTGCAACTTTATCCGCCTCCATCCAGTCTATTAATTGTTGCCGGGAAGCTAGAGTA
AGTAGTTCGCCAGTTAATAGTTTGCGCAACGTTGTTGCCATTGCTACAGGCATCGTGGTGTCACGCTCGT
CGTTTGGTATGGCTTCATTCAGCTCCGGTTCCCAACGATCAAGGCGAGTTACATGATCCCCCATGTTGTG
CAAAAAAGCGGTTAGCTCCTTCGGTCCTCCGATCGTTGTCAGAAGTAAGTTGGCCGCAGTGTTATCACTC
ATGGTTATGGCAGCACTGCATAATTCTCTTACTGTCATGCCATCCGTAAGATGCTTTTCTGTGACTGGTG
AGTACTCAACCAAGTCATTCTGAGAATAGTGTATGCGGCGACCGAGTTGCTCTTGCCCGGCGTCAATACG
GGATAATACCGCGCCACATAGCAGAACTTTAAAAGTGCTCATCATTGGAAAACGTTCTTCGGGGCGAAAA
CTCTCAAGGATCTTACCGCTGTTGAGATCCAGTTCGATGTAACCCACTCGTGCACCCAACTGATCTTCAG
CATCTTTTACTTTCACCAGCGTTTCTGGGTGAGCAAAAACAGGAAGGCAAAATGCCGCAAAAAAGGGAAT
AAGGGCGACACGGAAATGTTGAATACTCATACTCTTCCTTTTTCAATATTATTGAAGCATTTATCAGGGT
TATTGTCTCATGAGCGGATACATATTTGAATGTATTTAGAAAAATAAACAAATAGGGGTTCCGCGCACAT
TTCCCCGAAAAGTGCCACCTGACGTC
Features (pLannotate 1.2.2; 26 found; start..end, strand, type, name):
     36..80      -  misc_feature   bom (fragment): basis of mobility region from pBR322
    235..614     +  enhancer       CMV enhancer: human cytomegalovirus immediate early enhancer
    615..818     +  promoter       CMV promoter: human cytomegalovirus (CMV) immediate early promoter
    814..847     +  LTR            5' LTR (truncated) (fragment): truncated 5' long terminal repeat (LTR) from HIV-1
    863..881     +  promoter       T7 promoter: promoter for bacteriophage T7 RNA polymerase
    911..935     +  protein_bind   attB1: mutant version of attB; recombination site for the Gateway® BP reaction BP Clonase™
    936..983     +  ncRNA          5' miR-30a (fragment): sequence upstream of the 71-nt precursor of the human miR-30a microRNA (Zeng et al., 2002) miRNA
    988..1048    +  ncRNA          mir-30: Accession: RF00131 - mir-30 microRNA precursor
   1055..1105    +  ncRNA          3' miR-30a (fragment): sequence downstream of the 71-nt precursor of the human miR-30a microRNA (Zeng et al., 2002) miRNA
   1108..1128    -  protein_bind   attB2: mutant version of attB; core recombination site for the Gateway® BP reaction BP Clonase™
   1207..1283    +  ncRNA          mir-1: Accession: RF00103 - mir-1 microRNA precursor family
   1482..1523    +  CDS            V5 tag: epitope tag from simian virus 5
   1607..1655    +  polyA_signal   HSV TK poly(A) signal: herpes simplex virus thymidine kinase polyadenylation signal (Cole and Stacy, 1985)
   1746..1762    -  polyA_signal   bGH poly(A) signal (fragment): bovine growth hormone polyadenylation signal
   1857..2285    +  rep_origin     f1 ori (sequence partly withheld): f1 bacteriophage origin of replication; arrow indicates direction of (+) strand synthesis
   2299..2628    +  promoter       SV40 promoter: SV40 enhancer and early promoter
   2695..3486    +  CDS            neo: KKA2_KLEPN - Also known as kan, nptII. Experimental evidence at protein level: Swiss-Prot protein existence level 1. Resistance to kanamycin, neomycin, paromomycin, ribostamycin, butirosin and gentamicin B. From Klebsiella pneumoniae.
   3512..3670    +  CDS            ble (fragment): BLE_KLEPN - Experimental evidence at protein level: Swiss-Prot protein existence level 1. Binding protein with a strong affinity to the bleomycin family of antibiotics. Binds to CL990; an antimitotic-antibiotic compound. From Klebsiella pneumoniae.
   3665..3786    +  polyA_signal   SV40 poly(A) signal: SV40 polyadenylation signal
   3859..3875    -  protein_bind   lac operator: The lac repressor binds to the lac operator to inhibit transcription in E. coli. This inhibition can be relieved by adding lactose or isopropyl-β-D-thiogalactopyranoside (IPTG). lac repressor encoded by lacI
   3883..3913    -  promoter       lac promoter: promoter for the E. coli lac operon
   3928..3949    -  protein_bind   CAP binding site: CAP binding activates transcription in the presence of cAMP. E. coli catabolite activator protein
   3962..4054    -  CDS            lacI (fragment): lac repressor; lacI; The lac repressor binds to the lac operator to inhibit transcription in E. coli. This inhibition can be relieved by adding lactose or isopropyl-β-D-thiogalactopyranoside (IPTG).
   4237..4825    -  rep_origin     ori: high-copy-number ColE1/pMB1/pBR322/pUC origin of replication
   4996..5856    -  CDS            AmpR: β-lactamase; bla; confers resistance to ampicillin, carbenicillin, and related antibiotics
   5857..5961    -  promoter       AmpR promoter: bla
