[The description below was written by a language model from this plasmid's Addgene catalogue record and pLannotate feature annotations shown in this document.]
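Description:
pcDNA3.2 mir-1-1 reporter mir30-wt is a mammalian expression plasmid for studying microRNA biogenesis, built by Gateway recombination into a pcDNA3.2 V5-DEST derivative that already carries a human mir-1-1 hairpin. It is maintained in E. coli through a high-copy ColE1/pUC-type origin with ampicillin resistance (AmpR under its own bla promoter). An f1 origin is also present. For mammalian cells, an SV40 early promoter drives a neomycin phosphotransferase gene followed by an SV40 polyadenylation signal, allowing G418 selection. The catalogue lists the empty destination backbone as 8038 bp, whereas the deposited full sequence is 5992 nt. This is consistent with the Gateway destination cassette having been replaced by the short insert.

The payload is a single CMV enhancer/promoter-driven transcript. Between the attB1 and attB2 recombination sites sits the wild-type human miR-30a primary transcript segment, annotated as the mir-30 precursor hairpin with its native upstream and downstream flanking sequences. Immediately downstream of attB2 lies the mir-1 precursor, followed by the vestigial V5 tag sequence from the backbone and the HSV TK polyadenylation signal. A T7 promoter lies upstream of attB1. Because both hairpins are carried on the same RNA, the mir-1-1 hairpin presumably acts as a co-transcribed internal reference against which processing of the test hairpin can be compared. The "tag" entry for mir-1-1 thus denotes an RNA element rather than a protein fusion.

The associated publication concerns primary-sequence determinants that license pri-miRNA hairpins for processing. The name suggests this construct is the wild-type mir-30 version in that work, though the record does not describe any variants.
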