Addgene plasmid #46695: pcDNA3.2 mir-1-1 reporter mir30-wt
Depositing lab: David Bartel. Depositing organization: Whitehead Institute for Biomedical Research. Publication: Beyond Secondary Structure: Primary-Sequence Determinants License Pri-miRNA Hairpins for Processing. Auyeung VC, Ulitsky I, McGeary SE, Bartel DP. Cell. 2013 Feb 14;152(4):844-58. doi: 10.1016/j.cell.2013.01.031. PubMed 23415231.
Backbone
  Vector backbone: pcDNA3.2 V5-DEST mir-1-1 reporter
  Backbone manufacturer: Bartel lab (Addgene plasmid# 46646)
  Backbone size w/o insert (bp): 8038
  Vector type: Mammalian Expression, RNAi
  Selectable markers: Neomycin (select with G418)
Growth in bacteria
  Bacterial resistance: Ampicillin, 100 μg/mL
  Growth temperature: 37°C
  Growth strain: DH5alpha
  Copy number: High Copy
Gene/Insert
  Gene/Insert name: mir30-wt (alt name: mir30-wt pri-mRNA)
  Species: H. sapiens (human), Synthetic
  Entrez Gene: MIR30A (a.k.a. MIRN30A, mir-30a)
  Promoter: CMV
  Tag / fusion protein: hsa-mir-1-1 (C terminal on insert); V5 (C terminal on backbone)
  Cloning method: Gateway Cloning
  Sequencing primers: 5′ CMV-F; 3′ TK-pA-R
Terms and licenses: Academic/Nonprofit Terms; Industry Terms: Not Available to Industry
How to cite: pcDNA3.2 mir-1-1 reporter mir30-wt was a gift from David Bartel (Addgene plasmid # 46695 ; http://n2t.net/addgene:46695 ; RRID:Addgene_46695)
