>Addgene plasmid #46695 | pcDNA3.2 mir-1-1 reporter mir30-wt | addgene partial sequence | sequence record 73976 | CMV-F 5'-CGCAAATGGGCGGTAGGCGTG-3'
GAGCTCTCTGGCTAACTAGAGAACCCACTGCTTACTGGCTTATCGAAATTAATACGACTCACTATAGGGA
GACCCAAGCTGGCTAGTTAAGCTATCAACAAGTTTGTACAAAAAAGCAGGCTGGTTAACCCAACAGAAGG
CTAAAGAAGGTATATTGCTGTTGACAGTGAGCGACTGTAAACATCCTCGACTGGAAGCTGTGAAGCCACA
GATGGGCTTTCAGTCGGATGTTTGCAGCTGCCTACTGCCTCGGACTTCAAGGGGCTACTTTAGGAGCAAT
TATCTTGTTTACCCCAGCTTTCTTGTACAAAGTGGTTGATCTAGAGGGCCCGCAGTGGGGTCAGCTTCTA
CCGGGGCGGCGTCCCGGGGTCTTGGAACTGCATGCAGACTGCCTGCTTGGGAAACATACTTCTTTATATG
CCCATATGGACCTGCTAAGCTATGGAATGTAAAGAAGTATGTATCTCAGGCCGGGACCTCTCTCGCCGCA
CTGAGGGGCACTCCACACCACGGGGGCCGCCGCGGCCGACAGCCAGCCAGGCGGCTGTGGTGGGGGTGAG
GCTGGGGCGGCAGGCTGCCTGGGCGTTGGTGGACGGTCGTGTCCCCGCCAGCATTGTTCTGTCACTTTGC
CTGTGTCAGCAGGTGGAAGTGCTCACCAGACATTCGAAGGTAAGCCTATCCCTAACCCTCTCCTCGGTCT
CGATTCTACGCGTACCGGTTAGTAATGAGTTTAAACGGGGGAGGCTAACTGAAACACGGAAGGAGACAAT
ACCGGAAGGAACCCGCGCTATGACGGCAATAAAAAGACAGAATAAAACGCACGGGTGTTGGGTCGTTTGT
TCATAAACGCGGGGTTCGGTCCCAGGGCTGGCACTCTGTCGATACCCCACCGAGACCCCATTGGGG
